>Addgene plasmid #43637 | III-GGAG | depositor partial sequence | sequence record 58902 | III-GGAG sequence 426 bps
CGTCTCGGCTCACCCCAGAGCAGGTCGTGGCAATCGCGAGCAATAACGGCGGAAAACAGGCTTTGGAAAC
GGTGCAGAGGCTCCTTCCAGTGCTGTGCCAAGCGCACGGACTCACCCCAGAGCAGGTCGTGGCAATCGCG
AGCAATAACGGCGGAAAACAGGCTTTGGAAACGGTGCAGAGGCTCCTTCCAGTGCTGTGCCAAGCGCACG
GCCTCACCCCAGAGCAGGTCGTGGCAATCGCCTCCAACATTGGCGGGAAACAGGCACTCGAGACTGTCCA
GCGCCTGCTTCCCGTGCTGTGCCAAGCGCACGGATTAACCCCAGAGCAGGTCGTGGCAATCGCGAGCAAT
AACGGCGGAAAACAGGCTTTGGAAACGGTGCAGAGGCTCCTTCCAGTGCTGTGCCAAGCGCACGGACTCA
GAGACG
