>Addgene plasmid #43637 | III-GGAG | addgene partial sequence | sequence record 60944 | M13-F20 5'-TGTAAAACGACGGCCAGT-3'
CTATAGGGCGAATTGGGCCCTCTAGATGCATGCTCGAGCGGCCGCCAGTGTGATGGATATCTGCAGAATT
CGCCCTTCGTTCCTAGCGCGTCTCGGCTCACCCCAGAGCAGGTCGTGGCAATCGCGAGCAATAACGGCGG
AAAACAGGCTTTGGAAACGGTGCAGAGGCTCCTTCCAGTGCTGTGCCAAGCGCACGGACTCACCCCAGAG
CAGGTCGTGGCAATCGCGAGCAATAACGGCGGAAAACAGGCTTTGGAAACGGTGCAGAGGCTCCTTCCAG
TGCTGTGCCAAGCGCACGGCCTCACCCCAGAGCAGGTCGTGGCAATCGCCTCCAACATTGGCGGGAAACA
GGCACTCGAGACTGTCCAGCGCCTGCTTCCCGTGCTGTGCCAAGCGCACGGATTAACCCCAGAGCAGGTC
GTGGCAATCGCGAGCAATAACGGCGGAAAACAGGCTTTGGAAACGGTGCAGAGGCTCCTTCCAGTGCTGT
GCCAAGCGCACGGACTCAGAGACGTGGGCACAGGAAAGAAGGGCGAATTCCAGCACACTGGCGGCCGTTA
CTAGTGGATCCGAGCTCGGTACCAAGCTTGATGCATAGCTTGAGTATTCTATAGTGTCACCTAAATAGCT
TGGCGTAATCATGGTCATAGCTGTTTCCTGTGTGAAATTGTTATCCGCTCACAATTCCACACAACATACG
AGCCGGAAGCATAAAGTGTAAAGCCTGGGGTGCCTAATGAGTGAGCTAACTCACATTAATTGCGTTGCGC
TCACTGCCCGCTTTCCAGTCGGGAAACCTGTCGTGCCAGCTGCATTAATGAATCGGCCAACGCGCGGGGA
GAGGCGGTTTGCGTATTGGGCGCTCTTCCGCTTCCTCGCTCACTGACTCGCTGCGCTCGGTCGTTCGGCT
GCGGCGAGCGGTATCAGCTCACTCAAAGGCGGTAATACGGTTATCCACAGAATCAGGGGATAACGCAGGA
AAGAACATGTGAGCAAAAGGCCAGC
