[The description below was written by a language model from this plasmid's Addgene catalogue record.]
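Description:
III-GGAG is a bacterial cloning plasmid built on the commercial pCRII-TOPO backbone (about 4 kb without insert), into which a 426 bp synthetic fragment was introduced by TOPO cloning. It is a high-copy plasmid maintained in E. coli and carries dual selection for ampicillin and kanamycin, as is standard for this backbone. The insert is flanked by T7 and M13 reverse priming sites, which the record lists for sequence verification. No feature table is provided, so the exact arrangement of elements within the insert and backbone cannot be described beyond these catalogue fields.

The plasmid was deposited as part of a TALEN genome-editing system developed for generating human stem cell-based disease models. The record does not state explicitly what the insert encodes. However, the name and size suggest a pre-assembled block of four TAL effector repeat units, since each repeat is roughly 100 bp: "GGAG" would give the four-nucleotide target sequence recognised, and "III" the position of that block within the final repeat array. This reading is an inference from the name, insert size and associated publication title, not a stated fact. On that reading, the plasmid would not be an expression construct. It would be a library component from which the repeat module is taken and joined with modules for other positions to build a full-length DNA-binding array in a separate TALEN vector. The record lists no promoter, reporter or mammalian selection marker associated with the insert, consistent with use purely as a storage and assembly intermediate.
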