Addgene plasmid #43637: III-GGAG
Depositing lab: Chad Cowan & Kiran Musunuru. Depositing organization: Harvard University. Publication: A TALEN Genome-Editing System for Generating Human Stem Cell-Based Disease Models. Ding Q, Lee YK, Schaefer EA, Peters DT, Veres A, Kim K, Kuperwasser N, Motola DL, Meissner TB, Hendriks WT, Trevisan M, Gupta RM, Moisan A, Banks E, Friesen M, Schinzel RT, Xia F, Tang A, Xia Y, Figueroa E, Wann A, Ahfeldt T, Daheron L, Zhang F, Rubin LL, Peng LF, Chung RT, Musunuru K, Cowan CA. Cell Stem Cell. 2012 Dec 12. pii: S1934-5909(12)00645-5. doi: 10.1016/j.stem.2012.11.011. PubMed 23246482.
Backbone
  Vector backbone: pCRII-TOPO
  Backbone manufacturer: Invitrogen
  Backbone size w/o insert (bp): 3973
  Vector type: Bacterial Cloning
Growth in bacteria
  Bacterial resistance: Ampicillin and Kanamycin, 100 & 50 μg/mL
  Growth temperature: 37°C
  Growth strain: Top10
  Copy number: High Copy
Gene/Insert
  Gene/Insert name: III-GGAG
  Species: Synthetic
  Insert size (bp): 426
  Cloning method: TOPO Cloning
  Sequencing primers: 5′ T7; 3′ M13-rev
Terms and licenses: Academic/Nonprofit Terms; Industry Terms: Not Available to Industry
How to cite: III-GGAG was a gift from Chad Cowan & Kiran Musunuru (Addgene plasmid # 43637 ; http://n2t.net/addgene:43637 ; RRID:Addgene_43637)
